>Addgene plasmid #238813 | CMV/BRAF-SmBiT/BlastR Vector | addgene full sequence | sequence record 479921 | Addgene NGS Result
AAGACGCGTTAATTAAGACGTCGGCAGTGAAAAAAATGCTTTATTTGTGAAATTTGTGATGCTATTGCTT
TATTTGTAACCATTATAAGCTGCAATAAACAAGTTAACAACAACAATTGCATTCATTTTATGTTTCAGGT
TCAGGGGGAGGTGTGGGAGGTTTTTTAAAGCAAGTAAAACCTCTACAAATGTGGTATGGCTGATTATGAT
CCGCGGCCGCAATACGTCGACGTTATCAGCTGACTTCGTACGAGAGCCTAGGATTATGGCGCGCCACTAG
TTATTAATAGTAATCAATTACGGGGTCATTAGTTCATAGCCCATATATGGAGTTCCGCGTTACATAACTT
ACGGTAAATGGCCCGCCTGGCTGACCGCCCAACGACCCCCGCCCATTGACGTCAATAATGACGTATGTTC
CCATAGTAACGCCAATAGGGACTTTCCATTGACGTCAATGGGTGGAGTATTTACGGTAAACTGCCCACTT
GGCAGTACATCAAGTGTATCATATGCCAAGTCCGCCCCCTATTGACGTCAATGACGGTAAATGGCCCGCC
TGGCATTATGCCCAGTACATGACCTTACGGGACTTTCCTACTTGGCAGTACATCTACGTATTAGTCATCG
CTATTACCATGGTGATGCGGTTTTGGCAGTACACCAATGGGCGTGGATAGCGGTTTGACTCACGGGGATT
TCCAAGTCTCCACCCCATTGACGTCAATGGGAGTTTGTTTTGGCACCAAAATCAACGGGACTTTCCAAAA
TGTCGTAATAACCCCGCCCCGTTGACGCAAATGGGCGGTAGGCGTGTACGGTGGGAGGTCTATATAAGCA
GAGCTGGTTTAGTGAACCGTCAGATCACTAGAAGCTTTATTGCGGTAGTTTATCACAGTTAAATTGCTAA
CGCAGTCAGTGCTTCTGACACAACAGTCTCGAACTTAAGCTGCAGAAGTTGGTCGTGAGGCACTGGGCAG
GTAAGTATCAAGGTTACAAGACAGGTTTAAGGAGACCAATAGAAACTGGGCTTGTCGAGACAGAGAAGAC
TCTTGCGTTTCTGATAGGCACCTATTGGTCTTACTGACATCCACTTTGCCTTTCTCTCCACAGGTGTCCA
CTCCCAGTTCAATTACAGCTCTTAAGGCTAGAGTATTAATACGACTCACTATAGGGCTAGCGATCGCC
[2301 nt withheld, positions 1189-3489]
TCTCAAGGCAGTTCAGGTGGTGGCGGGAGCGGAGGTGGAGGCTCGAGCGGTGTGACCGGCTACCGGCTGT
TCGAGGAGATTCTGTAAGGCCGCGACTCTAGAGTCGACCTGCAGGCATGCAAGCTGATTTGGCTGCTGCC
ACCGCTGAGCAAGGCCGCTTCGAGCAGACATGATAAGATACATTGATGAGTTTGGACAAACCACAACTAG
AATGCAGTGAAAAAAATGCTTTATTTGTGAAATTTGTGATGCTATTGCTTTATTTGTAACCATTATAAGC
TGCAATAAACAAGTTAACAACAACAATTGCATTCATTTTATGTTTCAGGTTCAGGGGGAGATGTGGGAGG
TTTTTTTAAGCAAGTAAAACCTCTACAAATGTGGTAAAATCTTAATTAAGAATTCTAATATAACTTCGTA
TAGCATACATTATACGAAGTTATGGATCCACTGTTGACAATTAATCATCGGCATAGTATATCGGCATAGT
ATAATACGACAAGGTGAGGAACTAAACCCAGGAGGCAGATCATGATTGAACAAGATGGATTGCACGCAGG
TTCTCCGGCCGCTTGGGTGGAGAGGCTATTCGGCTATGACTGGGCACAACAGACAATCGGCTGCTCTGAT
GCCGCCGTGTTCCGGCTGTCAGCGCAGGGGCGCCCGGTTCTTTTTGTCAAGACCGACCTGTCCGGTGCCC
TGAATGAACTGCAGGACGAGGCAGCGCGGCTATCGTGGCTGGCCACGACGGGCGTTCCTTGCGCAGCTGT
GCTCGACGTTGTCACTGAAGCGGGAAGGGACTGGCTGCTATTGGGCGAAGTGCCGGGGCAGGATCTCCTG
TCATCTCACCTTGCTCCTGCCGAGAAAGTATCCATCATGGCTGATGCAATGCGGCGGCTGCATACGCTTG
ATCCGGCTACCTGCCCATTCGACCACCAAGCGAAACATCGCATCGAGCGAGCACGTACTCGGATGGAAGC
CGGTCTTGTCGATCAGGATGATCTGGACGAAGAGCATCAGGGGCTCGCGCCAGCCGAACTGTTCGCCAGG
CTCAAGGCGCGCATGCCCGACGGCGAGGATCTCGTCGTGACCCATGGCGATGCCTGCTTGCCGAATATCA
TGGTGGAAAATGGCCGCTTTTCTGGATTCATCGACTGTGGCCGGCTGGGTGTGGCGGACCGCTATCAGGA
CATAGCGTTGGCTACCCGTGATATTGCTGAAGAGCTTGGCGGCGAATGGGCTGACCGCTTCCTCGTGCTT
TACGGTATCGCCGCTCCCGATTCGCAGCGCATCGCCTTCTATCGCCTTCTTGACGAGTTCTTCTGATTCG
AAATGACCGACCAAGCGACGCCCAACCGGTATCAGCTCACTCAAAGGCGGTAATACGGTTATCCACAGAA
TCAGGGGATAACGCAGGAAAGAACATGTGAGCAAAAGGCCAGCAAAAGGCCAGGAACCGTAAAAAGGCCG
CGTTGCTGGCGTTTTTCCATAGGCTCCGCCCCCCTGACGAGCATCACAAAAATCGACGCTCAAGTCAGAG
GTGGCGAAACCCGACAGGACTATAAAGATACCAGGCGTTTCCCCCTGGAAGCTCCCTCGTGCGCTCTCCT
GTTCCGACCCTGCCGCTTACCGGATACCTGTCCGCCTTTCTCCCTTCGGGAAGCGTGGCGCTTTCTCATA
GCTCACGCTGTAGGTATCTCAGTTCGGTGTAGGTCGTTCGCTCCAAGCTGGGCTGTGTGCACGAACCCCC
CGTTCAGCCCGACCGCTGCGCCTTATCCGGTAACTATCGTCTTGAGTCCAACCCGGTAAGACACGACTTA
TCGCCACTGGCAGCAGCCACTGGTAACAGGATTAGCAGAGCGAGGTATGTAGGCGGTGCTACAGAGTTCT
TGAAGTGGTGGCCTAACTACGGCTACACTAGAAGGACAGTATTTGGTATCTGCGCTCTGCTGAAGCCAGT
TACCTTCGGAAAAAGAGTTGGTAGCTCTTGATCCGGCAAACAAACCACCGCTGGTAGCGGTGGTTTTTTT
GTTTGCAAGCAGCAGATTACGCGCAGAAAAAAAGGATTTCAAGAAGATCCTTTGATCTTTTCTACGGGGT
CTGACGCTCAGTGGAACGAAAACTCACGTTAAGGGATTTTGGTCATGAGATTATCAAAAAGGATCTTCAC
CTAGATCCTTTTATAGTCCGGAATCGTCACACAAAAAACCAACACACAGATGTAATGAAAATAAAGATAT
TTTATTGCGGCCATCGTGATGGCTAGAGTTTAGCCCTCCCACACATAACCAGAGGGCAGCAATTCACGAA
TCCCAACTGCCGTCGGCTGTCCATCACTGTCCTTCACTATGGCTTTGATCCCAGGATGCAGATCGAGAAG
CACCTGTCGGCACCGTCCGCAGGGGCTCAAGATGCCCCTGTTCTCATTTCCGATCGCGACGATACAAGTC
AGGTTGCCAGCTGCCGCAGCAGCAGCAGTGCCCAGCACCACGAGTTCTGCACAAGGTCCCCCAGTAAAAT
GATATACATTGACACCAGTGAAGATGCGGCCGTCGCTAGAGAGAGCTGCGCTGGCGACGCTGTAGTCTTC
AGAGATGGGGATGCTGTTGATTGTAGCCGTTGCTCTTTCAATGAGGGTGGATTCTTCTTGAGACAAAGGC
TTGGCCATGGTGGCGCTAGTGTCAGAAGAATCGAGCTTTTTGCAAAAGCCTAGGCCTCCAAAAAAGCCTC
CTCACTACTTCTGGAATAGCTCAGAGGCCGAGGCGGCCTCGGCCTCTGCATAAATAAAAAAAATTAGTCA
GCCATGGGGCGGAGAATGGGCGGAACTGGGCGGAGTTAGGGGCGGGATGGGCGGAGTTAGGGGCGGGACT
ATGGTTGCTGACTAATTGAGATGCATGCTTTGCATACTTCTGCCTGCTGGGGAGCCTGGGGACTTTCCAC
ACCTGGTTGCTGACTAATTGAGATGCATGCTTTGCATACTTCTGCCTGCTGGGGAGCCTGGGGACTTTCC
ACACCCTAACTGACACACATTCCACAGCTGGTTCTTTCCGCCTCAGAAGGTACCTAACCAAGTTCCTCTT
TCAGAGGTTATTTCAGGCCATGGTGCTGCGC
Features (pLannotate 1.2.2; 17 found; start..end, strand, type, name):
     24..105     -  polyA_signal   SV40 poly(A) signal: SV40 polyadenylation signal
    128..211     -  CDS            large T antigen (fragment): large T antigen from SV40 (simian virus 40)
    276..641     +  enhancer       CMV enhancer: human cytomegalovirus immediate early enhancer
    643..842     +  promoter       CMV promoter: human cytomegalovirus (CMV) immediate early promoter
    981..1113    +  intron         chimeric intron: chimera between introns from human β-globin and immunoglobulin heavy chain genes
   1157..1175    +  promoter       T7 promoter: promoter for bacteriophage T7 RNA polymerase
   1189..3486    +  CDS            BRAF (sequence withheld): BRAF_HUMAN - Also known as BRAF1, RAFB1. Experimental evidence at protein level: Swiss-Prot protein existence level 1. Protein kinase involved in the transduction of mitogenic signals from the cell membrane to the nucleus (Probable). Phosphorylates MAP2K1, and thereby activates the MAP kinase signal transduction pathway (PubMed:21441910, PubMed:29433126). May play a role in the postsynaptic responses of hippocampal neurons (PubMed:1508179). From Homo sapiens (Human).
   3585..3614    +  misc_feature   MCS (fragment): pUC18/19 multiple cloning site
   3663..3784    -  polyA_signal   SV40 poly(A) signal: SV40 polyadenylation signal
   3807..3875    -  CDS            large T antigen (fragment): large T antigen from SV40 (simian virus 40)
   3899..3932    +  protein_bind   loxP: Cre-mediated recombination occurs in the 8-bp core sequence (GCATACAT). Cre recombinase
   3942..3989    +  promoter       EM7 promoter: synthetic bacterial promoter&nbsp
   4021..4812    +  CDS            neo: KKA2_KLEPN - Also known as kan, nptII. Experimental evidence at protein level: Swiss-Prot protein existence level 1. Resistance to kanamycin, neomycin, paromomycin, ribostamycin, butirosin and gentamicin B. From Klebsiella pneumoniae.
   4973..5561    -  rep_origin     ori: high-copy-number ColE1/pMB1/pBR322/pUC origin of replication
   5687..5735    -  polyA_signal   poly(A) signal: synthetic polyadenylation signal
   5759..6157    -  CDS            BSD: blasticidin S deaminase; Aspergillus terreus BSD; confers resistance to blasticidin
   6188..6545    -  promoter       SV40 promoter: SV40 enhancer and early promoter
