[The description below was written by a language model from this plasmid's Addgene catalogue record and pLannotate feature annotations shown in this document.]
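Description:
CMV/BRAF-SmBiT/BlastR Vector is a mammalian expression plasmid built on the pFC220K SmBiT CMV-Blast Flexi Vector backbone and designed to produce human BRAF fused at its C terminus to SmBiT. SmBiT is the small peptide subunit of the NanoBiT split-luciferase system, which regains luciferase activity when brought close to its larger LgBiT partner. The plasmid is maintained in E. coli at high copy from a ColE1/pUC-type origin. Bacterial selection is with kanamycin, conferred by a neo (nptII) gene driven by the synthetic bacterial EM7 promoter. A single loxP site lies just upstream of this cassette, although the record does not state its purpose.

The expression unit consists of the CMV immediate early enhancer and promoter, followed by a chimeric β-globin/immunoglobulin intron that generally improves transcript processing and expression. A T7 promoter sits directly before the coding region and could support in vitro transcription. The wild-type BRAF open reading frame is recorded as carrying no mutation. The SmBiT tag is not annotated separately in the feature table, but the catalogue fields place it on the backbone downstream of the insert, presumably in the short stretch between the BRAF coding sequence and the SV40 late-region polyadenylation signal. A separate, oppositely oriented cassette uses the SV40 enhancer/early promoter to drive blasticidin S deaminase, terminated by a synthetic poly(A) signal. This allows blasticidin selection of stably transfected mammalian cells.

BRAF is a kinase that phosphorylates MAP2K1 in the MAP kinase pathway. A SmBiT fusion of this kind is typically paired with an LgBiT-tagged partner to monitor protein–protein interactions in live cells by luminescence, though the record itself states only expression of the fusion protein.
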