Addgene plasmid #238813: CMV/BRAF-SmBiT/BlastR Vector
Purpose: Express BRAF-SmBiT Fusion Protein in Mammalian Cells under a CMV promoter
Depositing lab: Promega Corporation.
Backbone
  Vector backbone: pFC220K SmBiT CMV-Blast Flexi Vector
  Vector type: Mammalian Expression
  Selectable markers: Blasticidin
Growth in bacteria
  Bacterial resistance: Kanamycin, 50 μg/mL
  Growth temperature: 37°C
  Growth strain: DH5alpha
  Copy number: High Copy
Gene/Insert
  Gene/Insert name: BRAF
  Species: H. sapiens (human)
  Mutation: None
  Entrez Gene: BRAF (a.k.a. B-RAF1, B-raf, BRAF-1, BRAF1, NS7, RAFB1)
  Promoter: CMV
  Tag / fusion protein: SmBiT (C terminal on backbone)
  Cloning method: Other
Terms and licenses: Academic/Nonprofit Terms; Industry Terms
How to cite: CMV/BRAF-SmBiT/BlastR Vector was a gift from Promega Corporation (Addgene plasmid # 238813 ; http://n2t.net/addgene:238813 ; RRID:Addgene_238813)
